>Addgene plasmid #15194 | RCAS(A) cRax (CC#524) | addgene partial sequence | sequence record 21666 | RCAS-F 5'-ACATGGGTGGTGGTATAGCGCTTGCG-3'
AGGAGGAGGAAGACAGCTATTGGTAATTGTGAAATACGCTTTTGTCTGTGTGCTGCAGGAGCTGAGCTGA
CTCTGCTGGTGGCCTCGCGTACCACTGTGGCATCGATTCTAGACCACTGTGGCCAGGCGGTAGCTGGGAC
GTGCAGCCGACCACCATGCACCCTCCCGGCGCCCCGCTCGCCATGGCCGAGGGCGCTTTCTCGCTGTCGG
CTCCGGCGGCGCGCAGCCCCGGGGGGAACCCGTCGAGGCTGCACAGCATCGAGGCCATCCTGGGGTTCAC
CAAGGATGACGGCCTCCTGGGCCCCTTCCAGCCCGACGGCGGCGCCGGCAGCGCCAAGGAGGCGGCGGAC
AAGCGGGGGCCGCGGCACTGCCTCCCGAAGGGACCCGCGGAGCCGCCGCCGGCTGAGCACCAGGGCCGCT
TCCAAGAGCCGTACTGCCCGGGCAGCGCCAGCCCCGAGCTGCCCGCCGGCGACGGCGGCGACGGGAAGCC
GTCTGACGAGGAGCAGCCCAATAAGAACCACCGGCGGAACCGCACCACCTTCACCACCTACGAGCTCCAC
GAGCTGGAGCGCGCCTTCGAGAAGTCGCACTACCTCGACGTGTA
