[The description below was written by a language model from this plasmid's Addgene catalogue record.]
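Description:
RCAS(A) cRax is a replication-competent avian retroviral vector built on the RCASBP(A) backbone, which the record lists at about 11.6 kb without insert. RCAS vectors derive from Rous sarcoma virus: the viral src oncogene has been replaced by a cloning site, while the gag, pol and env genes are retained, so the virus can spread from cell to cell after transfection or infection of permissive avian cells. The "BP" designation refers to the Bryan high-titre polymerase variant of the backbone, and "(A)" indicates a subgroup A envelope, which restricts entry to cells carrying the matching avian receptor. In bacteria the plasmid is maintained at high copy number under ampicillin selection. No feature table accompanies the record, so the bacterial origin and individual viral elements are not itemised.

The payload is chicken (Gallus gallus) Rax, also called Rax1, a retinal homeobox transcription factor gene, inserted at the ClaI site with ClaI preserved at both ends. As is standard for RCAS vectors, an insert at this position is expressed from the viral long terminal repeat through a spliced subgenomic message, so no separate internal promoter is needed; the record itself names no promoter, tags or reporters. The linked gene database entry is RAX2, whose aliases cover both Rax and RaxL names, so the exact paralogue identity should be checked against sequence.

The construct is suited to misexpressing Rax in chick embryonic tissue or avian cells. The associated publication concerns the related RaxL gene in the initiation of photoreceptor differentiation, which points to use in developing chick retina.
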