Addgene plasmid #15194: RCAS(A) cRax (CC#524)
Depositing lab: Connie Cepko. Depositing organization: Harvard Medical School. Publication: The chicken RaxL gene plays a role in the initiation of photoreceptor differentiation. Chen CM, Cepko CL. Development. 2002 Dec . 129(23):5363-75. 10.1242/dev.00114 PubMed 12403708.
Backbone
  Vector backbone: RCASBP (A)
  Backbone size w/o insert (bp): 11600
  Vector type: Retroviral ; Avian expression
Growth in bacteria
  Bacterial resistance: Ampicillin, 100 μg/mL
  Growth temperature: 37°C
  Growth strain: DH5alpha
  Copy number: High Copy
Gene/Insert
  Gene/Insert name: Rax (alt name: Rax1)
  Species: G. gallus (chicken)
  Entrez Gene: RAX2 (a.k.a. RAX, RAXL, RX1, RX2, Rx-like, cRax1, cRaxL)
  Cloning method: Restriction Enzyme; 5′ cloning site ClaI (not destroyed); 3′ cloning site ClaI (not destroyed)
  Sequencing primers: 5′ n/a
Terms and licenses: Academic/Nonprofit Terms; Industry Terms: Not Available to Industry
How to cite: RCAS(A) cRax (CC#524) was a gift from Connie Cepko (Addgene plasmid # 15194 ; http://n2t.net/addgene:15194 ; RRID:Addgene_15194)
